>Addgene plasmid #15133 | pHes1-GFP (CC#109) | addgene partial sequence | sequence record 36329 | pBABE5'
ATTGCATATGAGATCTTATATGGGGCACCCCCGCCCCTTGTAAACTTCCCTGACCCTGACATGACAAGAG
TTACTAACAGCCCCTCTCTCCAAGCTCACTTACAGGCTCTCTACTTAGTCCAGCACGAAGTCTGGAGACC
TCTGGCGGCAGCCTACCAAGAACAACTGGACCGACCGGTGGTACCTCACCCTTACCGAGTCGGCGACACA
GTGTGGGTCCGCCGACACCAGACTAAGAACCTAGAACCTCGCTGGAAAGGACCTTACACAGTCCTGCTGA
CCACCCCCACCGCCCTCAAAGTAGACGGCATCGCAGCTTGGATACACGCCGCCCACGTGAAGGCTGCCGA
CCCCGGGGGTGGACCATCCTCTAGACTGCCGGATCAATTCGAGCTCGCCCATTTTTTTTTGCGTGAAGGA
TTCCAAAAATAAAATTCTCTGGGGATTGAGAAGAAAGAAAAAAAGGAAAATGCCAGCTGATATAATGGAG
AAAAATTCCTCGTCCCCGGTGGCTGCTACCCCAGCCAGTGTCAACACGACACCGGACAAACCAAAGACAG
CCTCTGAGCACAGAAAGTCATCAAAGCCTATCATGGAGAAGAGGCGCCGGGCAAGAATAAATGAAAGTTT
GAGCCAACTGAAAACACTGATTTTGGATGCACTTAAGAAAGATAGCTCCCGGCATTCCAAGCTGGAGAAG
GCAGACATTCTGGAAATGACAGTGAAGCACCTCCGGAACCTGCAGCGGGCGCAGATGACCGCCGCTCTCA
GCACAGACCCGAGCGTGTTGGGGAAGTACCGCGCCGGCTTCAGCGAGTGCATGAACGAGGTGACCCGCTT
CCTGTCCACGTGTGAGGGCG
