>Addgene plasmid #15133 | pHes1-GFP (CC#109) | addgene partial sequence | sequence record 39671 | EGFP-C 5'-CATGGTCCTGCTGGAGTTCGTG-3'
GTCAGTAAGCGCCAGCACAGTGGTCGACGATAAAATAAAAGATTTTATTTAGTCTCCAGAAAAAGGGGGG
AATGAAAGACCCCACCTGTAGGTTTGGCAAGCTAGCTTAAGTAACGCCATTTTGCAAGGCATGGAAAAAT
ACATAACTGAGAATAGAGAAGTTCAGATCAAGGTCAGGAACAGATGGAACAGCTGAATATGGGCCAAACA
GGATATCTGTGGTAAGCAGTTCCTGCCCCGGCTCAGGGCCAAGAACAGATGGAACAGCTGAATATGGGCC
AAACAGGATATCTGTGGTAAGCAGTTCCTGCCCCGGCTCAGGGCCAAGAACAGATGGTCCCCAGATGCGG
TCCAGCCCTCAGCAGTTTCTAGAGAACCATCAGATGTTTCCAGGGTGCCCCAAGGACCTGAAATGACCCT
GTGCCTTATTTGAACTAACCAATCAGTTCGCTTCTCGCTTCTGTTCGCGCGCTTCTGCTCCCCGAGCTCA
ATAAAAGAGCCCACAACCCCTCACTCGGGGCGCCAGTCCTCCGATTGACTGAGTCGCCCGGGTACCCGTG
TATCCAATAAACCCTCTTGCAGTTGCATCCGACTTGTGGTCTCGCTGTTCCTTGGGAGGGTCTCCTCTGA
GTGATTGACTACCCGTCAGCGGGGGTCTTTCANATGCAGCATGTATCAAAA
