[The description below was written by a language model from this plasmid's Addgene catalogue record.]
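Description:
pHes1-GFP (CC#109) is a retroviral mammalian expression plasmid built on the pBABE-MN-IRES-E-GFP backbone (also known as pBMN-I-GFP). It is propagated in bacteria under ampicillin selection and is recorded as a low-copy, slow-growing plasmid maintained in a recombination-deficient strain, a common precaution for constructs carrying repeated retroviral sequences. No feature table is provided, so the origin of replication, the packaging signal and the exact promoter arrangement are not itemised. In vectors of this family, transcription of the payload is normally driven from the retroviral long terminal repeat, but the record does not state this explicitly.

The insert is rat (R. norvegicus) Hes1, about 1.1 kb, encoding a transcriptional repressor that acts downstream of Notch signalling. According to the depositor, an EcoRI-AhaIII fragment containing the entire Hes1 coding region was blunted and ligated into the blunted BamHI site of the GFP virus vector, destroying the BamHI site at both junctions. As the backbone name indicates, the cloning site lies upstream of an IRES followed by enhanced GFP. Hes1 and GFP should therefore be translated from a single bicistronic transcript, with the IRES permitting cap-independent translation of the reporter. Cells that express the virus are thereby marked by green fluorescence without fusing a tag to Hes1.

The construct is meant for producing retrovirus that stably delivers Hes1 into dividing cells and allows their progeny to be followed by GFP. The associated publication used such misexpression in postnatal retinal progenitor cells to examine how rax, Hes1 and notch1 promote formation of Müller glia.
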