Addgene plasmid #15133: pHes1-GFP (CC#109)
Depositing lab: Connie Cepko. Depositing organization: Harvard Medical School. Publication: rax, Hes1, and notch1 promote the formation of Muller glia by postnatal retinal progenitor cells. Furukawa T, Mukherjee S, Bao ZZ, Morrow EM, Cepko CL. Neuron. 2000 May . 26(2):383-94. 10.1016/S0896-6273(00)81171-X PubMed 10839357.
Backbone
  Vector backbone: pBABE-MN-IRES-E-GFP
  Backbone manufacturer: Gary Nolan, Stanford
  Vector type: Mammalian Expression, Retroviral
Growth in bacteria
  Bacterial resistance: Ampicillin, 100 μg/mL
  Growth temperature: 30°C
  Growth strain: Stbl3
  Growth instructions: Grow at 30C in Stbl3
  Copy number: Low Copy
Gene/Insert
  Gene/Insert name: Hes1
  Species: R. norvegicus (rat)
  Insert size (bp): 1100
  Entrez Gene: Hes1
  Cloning method: Restriction Enzyme; 5′ cloning site BamHI (destroyed during cloning); 3′ cloning site BamHI (destroyed during cloning)
  Sequencing primers: 5′ na
Terms and licenses: Academic/Nonprofit Terms; Industry Terms: Not Available to Industry
Depositor comments: An EcoRI-AhaIII fragment containing the entire Hes1 coding region was blunted and subcloned in the blunted BamHI site of the pGFP virus vector. Please note that the vector backbone pBABE-MN-IRES-E-GFP (also known as pBMN-I-GFP, Addgene plasmid# 1736) is extremely slow growing and may need 2 days to grow.
How to cite: pHes1-GFP (CC#109) was a gift from Connie Cepko (Addgene plasmid # 15133 ; http://n2t.net/addgene:15133 ; RRID:Addgene_15133)
